>Addgene plasmid #203360 | Vps4p_Y33D | addgene full sequence | sequence record 402890 | Addgene NGS Result
AACGCCAGCAACGCGGCCTTTTTACGGTTCCTGGCCTTTTGCTGGCCTTTTGCTCACATGTTCTTTCCTG
CGTTATCCCCTGATTCTGTGGATAACCGTATTACCGCCTTTGAGTGAGCTGATACCGCTCGCCGCAGCCG
AACGACCGAGCGCAGCGAGTCAGTGAGCGAGGAAGCGGAAGAGCGCCTGATGCGGTATTTTCTCCTTACG
CATCTGTGCGGTATTTCACACCGCAATGGTGCACTCTCAGTACAATCTGCTCTGATGCCGCATAGTTAAG
CCAGTATACACTCCGCTATCGCTACGTGACTGGGTCATGGCTGCGCCCCGACACCCGCCAACACCCGCTG
ACGCGCCCTGACGGGCTTGTCTGCTCCCGGCATCCGCTTACAGACAAGCTGTGACCGTCTCCGGGAGCTG
CATGTGTCAGAGGTTTTCACCGTCATCACCGAAACGCGCGAGGCAGCTGCGGTAAAGCTCATCAGCGTGG
TCGTGAAGCGATTCACAGATGTCTGCCTGTTCATCCGCGTCCAGCTCGTTGAGTTTCTCCAGAAGCGTTA
ATGTCTGGCTTCTGATAAAGCGGGCCATGTTAAGGGCGGTTTTTTCCTGTTTGGTCACTGATGCCTCCGT
GTAAGGGGGATTTCTGTTCATGGGGGTAATGATACCGATGAAACGAGAGAGGATGCTCACGATACGGGTT
ACTGATGATGAACATGCCCGGTTACTGGAACGTTGTGAGGGTAAACAACTGGCGGTATGGATGCGGCGGG
ACCAGAGAAAAATCACTCAGGGTCAATGCCAGCGCTTCGTTAATACAGATGTAGGTGTTCCACAGGGTAG
CCAGCAGCATCCTGCGATGCAGATCCGGAACATAATGGTGCAGGGCGCTGACTTCCGCGTTTCCAGACTT
TACGAAACACGGAAACCGAAGACCATTCATGTTGTTGCTCAGGTCGCAGACGTTTTGCAGCAGCAGTCGC
TTCACGTTCGCTCGCGTATCGGTGATTCATTCTGCTAACCAGTAAGGCAACCCCGCCAGCCTAGCCGGGT
CCTCAACGACAGGAGCACGATCATGCGCACCCGTGGCCAGGACCCAACGCTGCCCGAGATGCGCCGCGTG
CGGCTGCTGGAGATGGCGGACGCGATGGATATGTTCTGCCAAGGGTTGGTTTGCGCATTCACAGTTCTCC
GCAAGAATTGATTGGCTCCAATTCTTGGAGTGGTGAATCCGTTAGCGAGGTGCCGCCGGCTTCCATTCAG
GTCGAGGTGGCCCGGCTCCATGCACCGCGACGCAACGCGGGGAGGCAGACAAGGTATAGGGCGGCGCCTA
CAATCCATGCCAACCCGTTCCATGTGCTCGCCGAGGCGGCATAAATCGCCGTGACGATCAGCGGTCCAAT
GATCGAAGTTAGGCTGGTAAGAGCCGCGAGCGATCCTTGAAGCTGTCCCTGATGGTCGTCATCTACCTGC
CTGGACAGCATGGCCTGCAACGCGGGCATCCCGATGCCGCCGGAAGCGAGAAGAATCATAATGGGGAAGG
CCATCCAGCCTCGCGTCGCGAACGCCAGCAAGACGTAGCCCAGCGCGTCGGCCGCCATGCCGGCGATAAT
GGCCTGCTTCTCGCCGAAACGTTTGGTGGCGGGACCAGTGACGAAGGCTTGAGCGAGGGCGTGCAAGATT
CCGAATACCGCAAGCGACAGGCCGATCATCGTCGCGCTCCAGCGAAAGCGGTCCTCGCCGAAAATGACCC
AGAGCGCTGCCGGCACCTGTCCTACGAGTTGCATGATAAAGAAGACAGTCATAAGTGCGGCGACGATAGT
CATGCCCCGCGCCCACCGGAAGGAGCTGACTGGGTTGAAGGCTCTCAAGGGCATCGGTCGAGATCCCGGT
GCCTAATGAGTGAGCTAACTTACATTAATTGCGTTGCGCTCACTGCCCGCTTTCCAGTCGGGAAACCTGT
CGTGCCAGCTGCATTAATGAATCGGCCAACGCGCGGGGAGAGGCGGTTTGCGTATTGGGCGCCAGGGTGG
TTTTTCTTTTCACCAGTGAGACGGGCAACAGCTGATTGCCCTTCACCGCCTGGCCCTGAGAGAGTTGCAG
CAAGCGGTCCACGCTGGTTTGCCCCAGCAGGCGAAAATCCTGTTTGATGGTGGTTAACGGCGGGATATAA
CATGAGCTGTCTTCGGTATCGTCGTATCCCACTACCGAGATATCCGCACCAACGCGCAGCCCGGACTCGG
TAATGGCGCGCATTGCGCCCAGCGCCATCTGATCGTTGGCAACCAGCATCGCAGTGGGAACGATGCCCTC
ATTCAGCATTTGCATGGTTTGTTGAAAACCGGACATGGCACTCCAGTCGCCTTCCCGTTCCGCTATCGGC
TGAATTTGATTGCGAGTGAGATATTTATGCCAGCCAGCCAGACGCAGACGCGCCGAGACAGAACTTAATG
GGCCCGCTAACAGCGCGATTTGCTGGTGACCCAATGCGACCAGATGCTCCACGCCCAGTCGCGTACCGTC
TTCATGGGAGAAAATAATACTGTTGATGGGTGTCTGGTCAGAGACATCAAGAAATAACGCCGGAACATTA
GTGCAGGCAGCTTCCACAGCAATGGCATCCTGGTCATCCAGCGGATAGTTAATGATCAGCCCACTGACGC
GTTGCGCGAGAAGATTGTGCACCGCCGCTTTACAGGCTTCGACGCCGCTTCGTTCTACCATCGACACCAC
CACGCTGGCACCCAGTTGATCGGCGCGAGATTTAATCGCCGCGACAATTTGCGACGGCGCGTGCAGGGCC
AGACTGGAGGTGGCAACGCCAATCAGCAACGACTGTTTGCCCGCCAGTTGTTGTGCCACGCGGTTGGGAA
TGTAATTCAGCTCCGCCATCGCCGCTTCCACTTTTTCCCGCGTTTTCGCAGAAACGTGGCTGGCCTGGTT
CACCACGCGGGAAACGGTCTGATAAGAGACACCGGCATACTCTGCGACATCGTATAACGTTACTGGTTTC
ACATTCACCACCCTGAATTGACTCTCTTCCGGGCGCTATCATGCCATACCGCGAAAGGTTTTGCGCCATT
CGATGGTGTCCGGGATCTCGACGCTCTCCCTTATGCGACTCCTGCATTAGGAAGCAGCCCAGTAGTAGGT
TGAGGCCGTTGAGCACCGCCGCCGCAAGGAATGGTGCATGCAAGGAGATGGCGCCCAACAGTCCCCCGGC
CACGGGGCCTGCCACCATACCCACGCCGAAACAAGCGCTCATGAGCCCGAAGTGGCGAGCCCGATCTTCC
CCATCGGTGATGTCGGCGATATAGGCGCCAGCAACCGCACCTGTGGCGCCGGTGATGCCGGCCACGATGC
GTCCGGCGTAGAGGATCGAGATCTCGATCCCGCGAAATTAATACGACTCACTATAGGGGAATTGTGAGCG
GATAACAATTCCCCTCTAGAAATAATTTTGTTTAACTTTAAGAAGGAGATATACATATGCATCATCACCA
TCACCATGGTAAGCCTATCCCTAACCCTCTCCTCGGTCTCGATTCTACGGAAAACCTGTATTTTCAGGGA
ATGAGCACGGGAGATTTTTTAACTAAGGGAATAGAACTGGTTCAAAAGGCCATTGACCTGGACACAGCCA
CGCAGTATGAGGAGGCGTATACAGCAGACTATAACGGATTAGATTATTTGATGTTGGCTTTGAAATACGA
GAAAAACCCTAAGTCGAAGGATTTGATAAGAGCGAAGTTTACAGAGTATCTAAACCGTGCAGAGCAGTTG
AAAAAGCACTTGGAAAGTGAAGAGGCAAACGCGGCAAAGAAATCTCCTAGCGCTGGTAGTGGTTCCAACG
GTGGTAATAAGAAAATCTCTCAGGAAGAGGGTGAGGATAATGGTGGAGAAGACAACAAAAAGCTAAGAGG
TGCCTTATCGAGTGCTATTTTGTCTGAGAAGCCCAATGTTAAGTGGGAAGACGTGGCTGGACTGGAAGGA
GCCAAAGAGGCCCTTAAAGAAGCCGTTATTTTACCTGTCAAGTTCCCACATTTGTTCAAAGGTAACCGTA
AGCCCACTTCGGGAATCTTATTGTACGGACCACCAGGTACAGGTAAATCATATTTGGCAAAAGCAGTGGC
CACCGAGGCCAATTCTACCTTTTTCAGTGTTAGTTCCAGTGATTTGGTTTCTAAGTGGATGGGTGAATCT
GAAAAACTTGTCAAACAGTTATTTGCGATGGCAAGAGAAAATAAACCTTCTATTATTTTTATAGATGAAG
TGGATGCGCTAACAGGTACCAGAGGAGAAGGAGAGAGCGAAGCAAGTAGAAGAATTAAAACAGAATTATT
GGTACAAATGAATGGTGTTGGGAATGACTCCCAAGGTGTTTTGGTCCTTGGCGCAACAAATATCCCATGG
CAACTGGACAGTGCCATCAGGAGAAGATTTGAAAGAAGAATATATATACCATTACCAGATTTGGCGGCAA
GAACCACCATGTTCGAGATTAACGTCGGCGACACTCCATGCGTATTGACCAAGGAAGATTATAGAACTTT
AGGTGCAATGACTGAAGGTTATTCCGGGAGTGATATTGCTGTAGTGGTGAAAGATGCGCTAATGCAACCG
ATAAGAAAAATTCAAAGCGCGACACATTTCAAAGATGTCTCTACGGAGGACGACGAAACAAGAAAACTAA
CACCATGCTCTCCAGGTGATGATGGCGCCATCGAGATGAGTTGGACGGATATTGAAGCTGATGAATTAAA
AGAACCAGATCTCACCATAAAGGATTTCTTAAAGGCTATCAAATCGACGAGACCTACCGTGAATGAGGAT
GACTTGCTGAAGCAAGAACAGTTCACTAGAGATTTTGGTCAAGAAGGTAACTAGCATATGAAGGGCGAGC
TCAGATCCGGCTGCTAACAAAGCCCGAAAGGAAGCTGAGTTGGCTGCTGCCACCGCTGAGCAATAACTAG
CATAACCCCTTGGGGCCTCTAAACGGGTCTTGAGGGGTTTTTTGCTGAAAGGAGGAACTATATCCGGATA
TCCCGCAAGAGGCCCGGCAGTACCGGCATAACCAAGCCTATGCCTACAGCATCCAGGGTGACGGTGCCGA
GGATGACGATGAGCGCATTGTTAGATTTCATACACGGTGCCTGACTGCGTTAGCAATTTAACTGTGATAA
ACTACCGCATTAAAGCTAGCTTATCGATGATAAGCTGTCAAACATGAGAATTAATTCTTGAAGACGAAAG
GGCCTCGTGATACGCCTATTTTTATAGGTTAATGTCATGATAATAATGGTTTCTTAGACGTCAGGTGGCA
CTTTTCGGGGAAATGTGCGCGGAACCCCTATTTGTTTATTTTTCTAAATACATTCAAATATGTATCCGCT
CATGAGACAATAACCCTGATAAATGCTTCAATAATATTGAAAAAGGAAGAGTATGAGTATTCAACATTTC
CGTGTCGCCCTTATTCCCTTTTTTGCGGCATTTTGCCTTCCTGTTTTTGCTCACCCAGAAACGCTGGTGA
AAGTAAAAGATGCTGAAGATCAGTTGGGTGCACGAGTGGGTTACATCGAACTGGATCTCAACAGCGGTAA
GATCCTTGAGAGTTTTCGCCCCGAAGAACGTTTTCCAATGATGAGCACTTTTAAAGTTCTGCTATGTGGC
GCGGTATTATCCCGTGTTGACGCCGGGCAAGAGCAACTCGGTCGCCGCATACACTATTCTCAGAATGACT
TGGTTGAGTACTCACCAGTCACAGAAAAGCATCTTACGGATGGCATGACAGTAAGAGAATTATGCAGTGC
TGCCATAACCATGAGTGATAACACTGCGGCCAACTTACTTCTGACAACGATCGGAGGACCGAAGGAGCTA
ACCGCTTTTTTGCACAACATGGGGGATCATGTAACTCGCCTTGATCGTTGGGAACCGGAGCTGAATGAAG
CCATACCAAACGACGAGCGTGACACCACGATGCCTGCAGCAATGGCAACAACGTTGCGCAAACTATTAAC
TGGCGAACTACTTACTCTAGCTTCCCGGCAACAATTAATAGACTGGATGGAGGCGGATAAAGTTGCAGGA
CCACTTCTGCGCTCGGCCCTTCCGGCTGGCTGGTTTATTGCTGATAAATCTGGAGCCGGTGAGCGTGGGT
CTCGCGGTATCATTGCAGCACTGGGGCCAGATGGTAAGCCCTCCCGTATCGTAGTTATCTACACGACGGG
GAGTCAGGCAACTATGGATGAACGAAATAGACAGATCGCTGAGATAGGTGCCTCACTGATTAAGCATTGG
TAACTGTCAGACCAAGTTTACTCATATATACTTTAGATTGATTTAAAACTTCATTTTTAATTTAAAAGGA
TCTAGGTGAAGATCCTTTTTGATAATCTCATGACCAAAATCCCTTAACGTGAGTTTTCGTTCCACTGAGC
GTCAGACCCCGTAGAAAAGATCAAAGGATCTTCTTGAGATCCTTTTTTTCTGCGCGTAATCTGCTGCTTG
CAAACAAAAAAACCACCGCTACCAGCGGTGGTTTGTTTGCCGGATCAAGAGCTACCAACTCTTTTTCCGA
AGGTAACTGGCTTCAGCAGAGCGCAGATACCAAATACTGTCCTTCTAGTGTAGCCGTAGTTAGGCCACCA
CTTCAAGAACTCTGTAGCACCGCCTACATACCTCGCTCTGCTAATCCTGTTACCAGTGGCTGCTGCCAGT
GGCGATAAGTCGTGTCTTACCGGGTTGGACTCAAGACGATAGTTACCGGATAAGGCGCAGCGGTCGGGCT
GAACGGGGGGTTCGTGCACACAGCCCAGCTTGGAGCGAACGACCTACACCGAACTGAGATACCTACAGCG
TGAGCTATGAGAAAGCGCCACGCTTCCCGAAGGGAGAAAGGCGGACAGGTATCCGGTAAGCGGCAGGGTC
GGAACAGGAGAGCGCACGAGGGAGCTTCCAGGGGGAAACGCCTGGTATCTTTATAGTCCTGTCGGGTTTC
GCCACCTCTGACTTGAGCGTCGATTTTTGTGATGCTCGTCAGGGGGGCGGAGCCTATGGAAA
Features (pLannotate 1.2.2; 22 found; start..end, strand, type, name):
     48..181     +  rep_origin     RSF ori (fragment): Plasmids containing the RSF 1030 origin of replication can be propagated in E. coli cells that contain additional plasmids with compatible origins.
    186..325     -  misc_feature   bom: basis of mobility region from pBR322
    427..618     -  CDS            rop: Rop protein, which maintains plasmids at low copy number; rop
    635..1015    +  CDS            YPB1_ECOLX: Protein predicted: Swiss-Prot protein existence level 4. From Escherichia coli.
   1257..1881    -  CDS            TcR (fragment): tetracycline efflux protein; tet; confers resistance to tetracycline
   1896..1917    -  protein_bind   CAP binding site: CAP binding activates transcription in the presence of cAMP. E. coli catabolite activator protein
   1930..3012    -  CDS            lacI: lac repressor; lacI; The lac repressor binds to the lac operator to inhibit transcription in E. coli. This inhibition can be relieved by adding lactose or isopropyl-β-D-thiogalactopyranoside (IPTG).
   3013..3090    -  promoter       lacI promoter: lacI
   3098..3377    -  CDS            TcR (fragment): tetracycline efflux protein; tet; confers resistance to tetracycline
   3399..3417    +  promoter       T7 promoter: promoter for bacteriophage T7 RNA polymerase
   3418..3442    +  protein_bind   lac operator: The lac repressor binds to the lac operator to inhibit transcription in E. coli. This inhibition can be relieved by adding lactose or isopropyl-β-D-thiogalactopyranoside (IPTG). lac repressor encoded by lacI
   3457..3479    +  RBS            RBS: efficient ribosome binding site from bacteriophage T7 gene 10 (Olins and Rangwala, 1989)
   3508..3549    +  CDS            V5 tag: epitope tag from simian virus 5
   3550..3569    +  CDS            TEV site (fragment): tobacco etch virus (TEV) protease recognition and cleavage site
   3571..4881    +  CDS            VPS4: VPS4_YEAST - Also known as CSC1, DID6, END13, GRD13, VPL4, VPT10. Experimental evidence at protein level: Swiss-Prot protein existence level 1. Involved in the transport of biosynthetic membrane proteins from the prevacuolar/endosomal compartment to the vacuole. Required for multivesicular body (MVB) protein sorting. Catalyzes the ATP-dependent dissociation of class E VPS proteins from endosomal membranes, such as the disassembly of the ESCRT-III complex. From Saccharomyces cerevisiae (strain ATCC 204508 / S288c) (Baker's yeast).
   4910..4959    +  CDS            SET1 (fragment): solubility-enhancement tag derived from T7 phage gene 10B
   4967..5014    +  terminator     T7 terminator: transcription terminator for bacteriophage T7 RNA polymerase
   5037..5141    -  CDS            TcR (fragment): tetracycline efflux protein; tet; confers resistance to tetracycline
   5198..5221    -  promoter       tet promoter (fragment): E. coli promoter for tetracycline efflux protein gene
   5338..5442    +  promoter       AmpR promoter: bla
   5443..6303    +  CDS            AmpR: β-lactamase; bla; confers resistance to ampicillin, carbenicillin, and related antibiotics
   6474..7062    +  rep_origin     ori: high-copy-number ColE1/pMB1/pBR322/pUC origin of replication
