[The description below was written by a language model from this plasmid's Addgene catalogue record and pLannotate feature annotations shown in this document.]
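Description:
Vps4p_Y33D is a bacterial expression plasmid built on the pET151 backbone (about 7.1 kb in total) for producing a mutant form of the Saccharomyces cerevisiae AAA+ ATPase Vps4 in E. coli. It replicates from a ColE1/pBR322-type origin, accompanied by the bom region and the rop gene, which moderates copy number, and it is selected with ampicillin through the β-lactamase (AmpR) gene. The feature table also picks up several short tetracycline-resistance fragments, a small RSF ori fragment and a partial solubility-tag match after the insert. These appear to be backbone remnants or annotation matches rather than functional elements.

The roughly 1.3 kb Vps4 coding sequence sits downstream of a T7 promoter with an adjacent lac operator and the T7 gene 10 ribosome binding site, and it is followed by the T7 terminator. The catalogue lists the promoter simply as "LacO", which reflects this T7/lac arrangement. A lacI gene on the plasmid supplies the repressor, so transcription depends on T7 RNA polymerase in the host and can be induced with IPTG. The protein carries an N-terminal backbone-derived leader. The catalogue describes it as a 6xHis tag followed by a TEV protease site, which allows affinity purification and later tag removal. The annotation additionally shows a V5 epitope just before the TEV site, but it does not call the His tag separately.

The insert carries the Y33D substitution, which the record says destabilizes the MIT domain of Vps4. Vps4 disassembles ESCRT-III complexes in the multivesicular body pathway. According to the associated publication title, the recombinant mutant protein was used to study substrate binding, substrate recruitment and release from autoinhibition.
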