Addgene plasmid #203360: Vps4p_Y33D
Purpose: Vps4 with destabilized MIT domain
Depositing lab: Chris Hill. Depositing organization: University of Utah. Publication: Substrate binding and coupled mechanisms of Vps4p substrate recruitment and release from autoinhibition. Wienkers H, Han H, Whitby F, Hill CP. Sci Rep. 2025 Jul 11;15(1):25024. doi: 10.1038/s41598-025-08418-z. PubMed 40646008.
Backbone
  Vector backbone: pET151
  Backbone size w/o insert (bp): 5751
  Total vector size (bp): 7065
  Vector type: Bacterial Expression
Growth in bacteria
  Bacterial resistance: Ampicillin, 100 μg/mL
  Growth temperature: 37°C
  Growth strain: DH5alpha
  Copy number: Unknown
Gene/Insert
  Gene/Insert name: Vps4
  Species: S. cerevisiae (budding yeast)
  Insert size (bp): 1314
  Mutation: Y33D
  Promoter: LacO
  Tag / fusion protein: 6x-HIS-TEV (N terminal on backbone)
  Cloning method: Unknown
  Sequencing primers: 5′ T7; 3′ T7 REV
Terms and licenses: Academic/Nonprofit Terms; Industry Terms: Not Available to Industry
How to cite: Vps4p_Y33D was a gift from Chris Hill (Addgene plasmid # 203360 ; http://n2t.net/addgene:203360 ; RRID:Addgene_203360)
